Addgene plasmid #42667: pcDNA6A-EGFR ICD (645-1186)
Depositing lab: Mien-Chie Hung. Depositing organization: University of Texas MD Anderson Cancer Center. Publication: Characterization of a novel tripartite nuclear localization sequence in the EGFR family. Hsu SC, Hung MC. J Biol Chem. 2007 Apr 6;282(14):10432-40. Epub 2007 Feb 5. 10.1074/jbc.M610014200 PubMed 17283074.
Backbone
  Vector backbone: pcDNA6/myc-His A
  Backbone manufacturer: Invitrogen
  Backbone size w/o insert (bp): 5100
  Vector type: Mammalian Expression
  Selectable markers: Blasticidin
Growth in bacteria
  Bacterial resistance: Ampicillin, 100 μg/mL
  Growth temperature: 37°C
  Growth strain: DH5alpha
  Copy number: Unknown
Gene/Insert
  Gene/Insert name: EGFR ICD (645-1186) (alt name: epidermal growth factor receptor ICD (645-1186))
  Species: H. sapiens (human)
  Insert size (bp): 600
  Entrez Gene: EGFR (a.k.a. ERBB, ERBB1, ERRP, HER1, NISBD2, NNCIS, PIG61, mENA)
  Tag / fusion protein: Myc (C terminal on backbone); 6xHis (C terminal on backbone)
  Cloning method: Restriction Enzyme; 5′ cloning site KpnI (unknown if destroyed); 3′ cloning site XbaI (unknown if destroyed)
  Sequencing primers: 5′ CMV-F
Terms and licenses: Academic/Nonprofit Terms; Industry Terms: Not Available to Industry
How to cite: pcDNA6A-EGFR ICD (645-1186) was a gift from Mien-Chie Hung (Addgene plasmid # 42667 ; http://n2t.net/addgene:42667 ; RRID:Addgene_42667)
