[The description below was written by a language model from this plasmid's Addgene catalogue record.]
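Description:
pcDNA6A-EGFR ICD (645-1186) is a mammalian expression plasmid built on the commercial pcDNA6/myc-His A backbone (about 5.1 kb without insert). It is propagated in E. coli under ampicillin selection, and it carries a blasticidin resistance marker for selecting transfected mammalian cells, which allows stable lines to be derived as well as transient expression. The record gives the copy number as unknown and includes no feature table, so individual backbone elements are not itemised. The listed CMV-F sequencing primer is consistent with the CMV immediate-early promoter that normally drives expression in this vector series.

The insert is a fragment of human epidermal growth factor receptor (EGFR/ERBB1/HER1) corresponding to the intracellular domain, residues 645 to 1186. It was cloned between KpnI and XbaI sites, and the record does not say whether those sites survive. The fragment is placed in frame with the backbone's C-terminal Myc epitope and 6xHis tag, so the expressed protein can be detected by anti-Myc or anti-His immunoblotting or immunofluorescence and captured by metal-affinity methods. The recorded insert size of 600 bp does not fit the stated residue range, since a span of roughly 540 amino acids would need about 1.6 kb of coding sequence. That figure should be treated with caution.

By lacking the extracellular and transmembrane regions, the construct produces a soluble cytoplasmic portion of the receptor. The associated publication characterises a tripartite nuclear localization sequence in the EGFR family, which suggests that the plasmid was used to study the subcellular distribution and nuclear import of the EGFR intracellular domain in mammalian cells.
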