>Addgene plasmid #42667 | pcDNA6A-EGFR ICD (645-1186) | addgene partial sequence | sequence record 59712 | BGH-rev 5'-TAGAAGGCACAGTCGAGG-3'
TGAGATGAGTTTTTGTTCGAAGGGCCCTCTAGATGCTCCAATAAATTCACTGCTTTGTGGCGCGACCCTT
AGGTATTCTGCATTTTCAGCTGTGGAGCCCTTAAAGATGCCATTTGGCTTGGCTTCCTTGGGAAAGAAGT
CCTGCTGGTAGTCAGGGTTGTCCAGGCTAATTTGGTGGCTGCCTTTCTGGGCCCAGTGGGCAGGGCTGTC
GAATGTGCTGTTGACACAGGTGGGCTGGACAGTGTTGAGATACTCGGGGTTGCCCACTGCAGTGCTGTGG
GGGTCCTGGTAGTGTGGGTCTCTGCTGGGCGCGGGGTTCAGAGGCTGATTGTGATAGACAGGATTCTGCA
CAGAGCCAGCGGGCCTTTTGGGAACGGACTGGTTTATGTATTCAGGCACTGGGAGGAAGGTGTCGTCTAT
GCTGTCCTCAGTCAAGGCGCCTGTGGGGTCTGAGCTGTATCGCTGCAAGAAGCTGTCTTCCTTGATGGGA
CAGCTTTGCAGCCCATTTCTATCAATGCAAGCCACGGTGGAATTGTTGCTGGTTGCACTCAGAGAGCTCA
GGAGGGGAGTCCGTGACGTGGAGGGGCTGCTGAAGAAGCCCTGCTGTGGGATGAGGTACTCGTCGGCATC
CACCACGTCGTCCATGTCTTCTTCATCCATCAGGGCACGGTAGAAGTTGGAGTCTGTAGGACTTGGCAAA
TGCATTCTTTCATCCCCCTGAATGACAAGGTAGCGCTGGGGGTCTCGGGCCATTTTGGAGAATTCGATGA
TCAACTCACGGAACTTTGGGCGACTATCTGCGTCT
