>Addgene plasmid #42667 | pcDNA6A-EGFR ICD (645-1186) | addgene partial sequence | sequence record 60492 | BGH-rev 5'-TAGAAGGCACAGTCGAGG-3'
GTACTCATGGTGATGGTGATGATGACCGGTATGCATATTCAGATCCTCTTCTGAGATGAGTTTTTGTTCG
AAGGGCCCTCTAGATGCTCCAATAAATTCACTGCTTTGTGGCGCGACCCTTAGGTATTCTGCATTTTCAG
CTGTGGAGCCCTTAAAGATGCCATTTGGCTTGGCTTCCTTGGGAAAGAAGTCCTGCTGGTAGTCAGGGTT
GTCCAGGCTAATTTGGTGGCTGCCTTTCTGGGCCCAGTGGGCAGGGCTGTCGAATGTGCTGTTGACACAG
GTGGGCTGGACAGTGTTGAGATACTCGGGGTTGCCCACTGCAGTGCTGTGGGGGTCCTGGTAGTGTGGGT
CTCTGCTGGGCGCGGGGTTCAGAGGCTGATTGTGATAGACAGGATTCTGCACAGAGCCAGCGGGCCTTTT
GGGAACGGACTGGTTTATGTATTCAGGCACTGGGAGGAAGGTGTCGTCTATGCTGTCCTCAGTCAAGGCG
CCTGTGGGGTCTGAGCTGTATCGCTGCAAGAAGCTGTCTTCCTTGATGGGACAGCTTTGCAGCCCATTTC
TATCAATGCAAGCCACGGTGGAATTGTTGCTGGTTGCACTCAGAGAGCTCAGGAGGGGAGTCCGTGACGT
GGAGGGGCTGCTGAAGAAGCCCTGCTGTGGGATGAGGTACTCGTCGGCATCCACCACGTCGTCCATGTCT
TCTTCATCCATCAGGGCACGGTAGAAGTTGGAGTCTGTAGGACTTGGCAAATGCATTCTTTCATCCCCCT
GAATGACAAGGTAGCGCTGGGGGTCTCGGGCCATTTTGGAGA
