>Addgene plasmid #42667 | pcDNA6A-EGFR ICD (645-1186) | addgene partial sequence | sequence record 60495 | CMV-F 5'-CGCAAATGGGCGGTAGGCGTG-3'
CGAGCTCTCTGGCTACTAGAGAACCCACTGCTTACTGGCTTATCGAAATTAATACGACTCACTATAGGGA
GACCCAAGCTGGCTAGTTAAGCTTGGTACCACCATGCGAAGGCGCCACATCGTTCGGAAGCGCACGCTGC
GGAGGCTGCTGCAGGAGAGGGAGCTTGTGGAGCCTCTTACACCCAGTGGAGAAGCTCCCAACCAAGCTCT
CTTGAGGATCTTGAAGGAAACTGAATTCAAAAAGATCAAAGTGCTGGGCTCCGGTGCGTTCGGCACGGTG
TATAAGGGACTCTGGATCCCAGAAGGTGAGAAAGTTAAAATTCCCGTCGCTATCAAGGAATTAAGAGAAG
CAACATCTCCGAAAGCCAACAAGGAAATCCTCGATGAAGCCTACGTGATGGCCAGCGTGGACAACCCCCA
CGTGTGCCGCCTGCTGGGCATCTGCCTCACCTCCACCGTGCAACTCATCACGCAGCTCATGCCCTTCGGC
TGCCTCCTGGACTATGTCCGGGAACACAAAGACAATATTGGCTCCCAGTACCTGCTCAACTGGTGTGTGC
AGATCGCAAAGGGCATGAACTACTTGGAGGACCGTCGCTTGGTGCACCGCGACCTGGCAGCCAGGAACGT
ACTGGTGAAAACACCGCAGCATGTCAAGATCACAGATTTTGGGCTGGCCAAACTGCTGGGTGCGGAAGAG
AAAGAATACCATGCAGAAGGAGGCAAAGTGCCTATCAAGTGGATGGCATTGGAATCAATTTTACACAGAA
TCTATACCCACCAGAGTGATGTCTGGAGCTACGGGGTGACCGTTTGGGAGTTGATGACCTTTGGATCCAA
GCCATATGACGGAATCCCTGCCAGCGAGATCTCCTCCATCCTGGAGAAAGGAGAACGCCTCCCTCAGCCA
CCCATATGTA
